Addgene plasmid #79458: pDGE168
Purpose: recipient plasmid [multiplexing]; pDD45:Cas9, FAST, Hygro
Depositing lab: Johannes Stuttmann. Depositing organization: Martin-Luther-Universitaet Halle-Wittenberg, Faculty of Medicine. Publication: Generation of chromosomal deletions in dicotyledonous plants employing a user-friendly genome editing toolkit. Ordon J, Gantner J, Kemna J, Schwalgun L, Reschke M, Streubel J, Boch J, Stuttmann J. Plant J. 2016 Aug 31. doi: 10.1111/tpj.13319. PubMed 27579989.
Backbone
  Vector backbone: pJOG292
  Vector type: Plant Expression, CRISPR
Growth in bacteria
  Bacterial resistance: Chloramphenicol and Spectinomycin, 25 & 50 μg/mL
  Growth temperature: 37°C
  Growth strain: ccdB Survival
  Copy number: High Copy
Gene/Insert
  Gene/Insert name: ccdB
  Insert size (bp): 1498
  Mutation: BsaI site eliminated
  Entrez Gene: ccdB(letD) (a.k.a. D616_p97105, Fpla045)
Terms and licenses: Academic/Nonprofit Terms; Industry Terms: Not Available to Industry
How to cite: pDGE168 was a gift from Johannes Stuttmann (Addgene plasmid # 79458 ; http://n2t.net/addgene:79458 ; RRID:Addgene_79458)
