[The description below was written by a language model from this plasmid's Addgene catalogue record and pLannotate feature annotations shown in this document.]
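Description:
pDGE168 is an 18 kb binary T-DNA vector built on the pJOG292 backbone for CRISPR/Cas9 genome editing in plants. It serves as a recipient plasmid into which multiplexed guide RNA units are assembled. Outside the T-DNA borders it carries a high-copy ColE1/pUC-type origin with the pBR322 bom region for propagation in E. coli. The pVS1 replication and stability functions (oriV, RepA, StaA) are of the kind commonly used for maintenance in Agrobacterium. An aadA gene provides spectinomycin resistance for backbone selection.

Between the nopaline-type left and right border repeats lie four modules. A hygromycin phosphotransferase gene, driven by the NOS promoter with a TMV Ω translational enhancer and closed by the NOS terminator, selects transformed plants. The "FAST" seed marker consists of an oleosin coding sequence fused to TagRFP. This targets red fluorescence to seed oil bodies, so transgenic or transgene-free seeds can be sorted visually. The promoter of this cassette is not annotated. A Streptococcus pyogenes Cas9 coding sequence ends in the OCS terminator. According to the purpose field it is expressed from a DD45 promoter, which the feature table does not annotate.

Next to the right border sits a chloramphenicol resistance/ccdB cassette of about 1.5 kb, in which a BsaI site has been eliminated. This counter-selectable placeholder explains the chloramphenicol plus spectinomycin selection and the need for a ccdB-tolerant strain. Removal of the BsaI site suggests the cassette is exchanged for guide arrays by BsaI-based Golden Gate cloning, although the record does not say so explicitly. No sgRNA scaffold or guide promoter is annotated in this empty recipient. The associated toolkit was described for generating chromosomal deletions in dicotyledonous plants.
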