Features (pLannotate 1.2.2; 25 found; start..end, strand, type, name):
    101..502     +  CDS            Y4CG_SINFN (fragment): Protein inferred from homology: Swiss-Prot protein existence level 3. From Sinorhizobium fredii (strain NBRC 101917 / NGR234).
   1062..1691    +  CDS            pVS1 StaA: stability protein from the Pseudomonas plasmid pVS1 (Heeb et al., 2000)
   2124..3192    +  CDS            pVS1 RepA (fragment): replication protein from the Pseudomonas plasmid pVS1 (Heeb et al., 2000)
   3258..3452    +  rep_origin     pVS1 oriV: origin of replication for the Pseudomonas plasmid pVS1 (Heeb et al., 2000)
   3655..3694    +  CDS            rop (fragment): Rop protein, which maintains plasmids at low copy number; rop
   3796..3936    +  misc_feature   bom: basis of mobility region from pBR322
   4122..4710    -  rep_origin     ori: high-copy-number ColE1/pMB1/pBR322/pUC origin of replication
   4954..5741    -  CDS            SmR (fragment): aminoglycoside adenylyltransferase (Murphy, 1985); aadA; confers resistance to spectinomycin and streptomycin
   5752..5808    -  CDS            GmR (fragment): gentamycin acetyltransferase; aacC1; confers resistance to gentamycin
   5984..6007    -  promoter       Pc promoter (fragment): intI1 (promoter lies within the coding sequence); class 1 integron promoter
   6266..6290    +  misc_feature   LB T-DNA repeat: left border repeat from nopaline C58 T-DNA
   6436..6615    +  promoter       NOS promoter: nopaline synthase promoter
   6651..6706    +  misc_feature   TMV Ω: translational enhancer from the tobacco mosaic virus 5'-leader sequence (Gallie et al., 1988)
   6708..7733    +  CDS            HygR: aminoglycoside phosphotransferase from E. coli; aph(4)-Ia; confers resistance to hygromycin
   7746..7998    +  terminator     NOS terminator: nopaline synthase terminator and poly(A) signal
   8470..9162    -  CDS            TagRFP: TagRFP is a basic (constitutively fluorescent) red fluorescent protein published in 2007, derived from Entacmaea quadricolor. It has very low acid sensitivity.
   9163..9879    -  CDS            OLEO2_BRANA: Experimental evidence at protein level: Swiss-Prot protein existence level 1. May have a structural role to stabilize the lipid body during desiccation of the seed by preventing coalescence of the oil. Probably interacts with both lipid and phospholipid moieties of lipid bodies. May also provide recognition signals for specific lipase anchorage in lipolysis during seedling growth. From Brassica napus (Rape).
  10369..11076   -  terminator     OCS terminator: octopine synthase terminator
  11120..15223   -  CDS            cas9: CAS9_STRP1 - Also known as csn1 From Streptococcus pyogenes serotype M1.
  15244..15267   -  misc_feature   pause site (fragment): RNA polymerase II transcriptional pause signal from the human α2 globin gene
  16227..16329   +  promoter       cat promoter: promoter of the E. coli cat gene encoding chloramphenicol acetyltransferase
  16330..16989   +  CDS            CmR: chloramphenicol acetyltransferase; cat; confers resistance to chloramphenicol
  17168..17326   +  CDS            ccdA (fragment): CCDA_ECO57 - Also known as H, letA. Experimental evidence at protein level: Swiss-Prot protein existence level 1. Antitoxin component of a type II toxin-antitoxin (TA) system which inhibits the post-segregational killing (PSK) of plasmid-free cells, also referred to as a plasmid addiction system. Binds to and blocks the activity of CcdB; will also remove bound CcdB protein from the CcdB-GyrA complex by forming a CcdA-CcdB complex, a process termed rejuvenation. Functions as a transcriptional corepressor for the ccdAB operon, repression also requires CcdB (By similarity). From Escherichia coli
  17331..17633   +  CDS            ccdB: CCDB_ECOLI - Also known as G, letB, letD. Experimental evidence at protein level: Swiss-Prot protein existence level 1. Toxic component of a type II toxin-antitoxin (TA) system, functioning in plasmid maintainence. Responsible for the post- segregational killing (PSK) of plasmid-free cells, also referred to as a plasmid addiction system. Half-life of over 2 hours. Cell killing by CcdB is accompanied by filamentation, defects in chromosome and plasmid segregation, defects in cell division, formation of anucleate cells, decreased DNA synthesis and plasmid loss. Interferes with the activity of DN
  17757..17781   +  misc_feature   RB T-DNA repeat: right border repeat from nopaline C58 T-DNA
>Addgene plasmid #79458 | pDGE168 | depositor full sequence | sequence record 148623 | pDGE168 sequence 18050 bps
TTCCTGGCGTTTTCTTGTCGCGTGTTTTAGTCGCATAAAGTAGAATACTTGCGACTAGAACCGGAGACAT
TACGCCATGAACAAGAGCGCCGCCGCTGGCCTGCTGGGCTATGCCCGCGTCAGCACCGACGACCAGGACT
TGACCAACCAACGGGCCGAACTGCACGCGGCCGGCTGCACCAAGCTGTTTTCCGAGAAGATCACCGGCAC
CAGGCGCGACCGCCCGGAGCTGGCCAGGATGCTTGACCACCTACGCCCTGGCGACGTTGTGACAGTGACC
AGGCTAGACCGCCTGGCCCGCAGCACCCGCGACCTACTGGACATTGCCGAGCGCATCCAGGAGGCCGGCG
CGGGCCTGCGTAGCCTGGCAGAGCCGTGGGCCGACACCACCACGCCGGCCGGCCGCATGGTGTTGACCGT
GTTCGCCGGCATTGCCGAGTTCGAGCGTTCCCTAATCATCGACCGCACCCGGAGCGGGCGCGAGGCCGCC
AAGGCCCGAGGCGTGAAGTTTGGCCCCCGCCCTACCCTCACCCCGGCACAGATCGCGCACGCCCGCGAGC
TGATCGACCAGGAAGGCCGCACCGTGAAAGAGGCGGCTGCACTGCTTGGCGTGCATCGCTCGACCCTGTA
CCGCGCACTTGAGCGCAGCGAGGAAGTGACGCCCACCGAGGCCAGGCGGCGCGGTGCCTTCCGTGAGGAC
GCATTGACCGAGGCCGACGCCCTGGCGGCCGCCGAGAATGAACGCCAAGAGGAACAAGCATGAAACCGCA
CCAGGACGGCCAGGACGAACCGTTTTTCATTACCGAAGAGATCGAGGCGGAGATGATCGCGGCCGGGTAC
GTGTTCGAGCCGCCCGCGCACGTCTCAACCGTGCGGCTGCATGAAATCCTGGCCGGTTTGTCTGATGCCA
AGCTGGCGGCCTGGCCGGCCAGCTTGGCCGCTGAAGAAACCGAGCGCCGCCGTCTAAAAAGGTGATGTGT
ATTTGAGTAAAACAGCTTGCGTCATGCGGTCGCTGCGTATATGATGCGATGAGTAAATAAACAAATACGC
AAGGGGAACGCATGAAGGTTATCGCTGTACTTAACCAGAAAGGCGGGTCAGGCAAGACGACCATCGCAAC
CCATCTAGCCCGCGCCCTGCAACTCGCCGGGGCCGATGTTCTGTTAGTCGATTCCGATCCCCAGGGCAGT
GCCCGCGATTGGGCGGCCGTGCGGGAAGATCAACCGCTAACCGTTGTCGGCATCGACCGCCCGACGATTG
ACCGCGACGTGAAGGCCATCGGCCGGCGCGACTTCGTAGTGATCGACGGAGCGCCCCAGGCGGCGGACTT
GGCTGTGTCCGCGATCAAGGCAGCCGACTTCGTGCTGATTCCGGTGCAGCCAAGCCCTTACGACATATGG
GCCACCGCCGACCTGGTGGAGCTGGTTAAGCAGCGCATTGAGGTCACGGATGGAAGGCTACAAGCGGCCT
TTGTCGTGTCGCGGGCGATCAAAGGCACGCGCATCGGCGGTGAGGTTGCCGAGGCGCTGGCCGGGTACGA
GCTGCCCATTCTTGAGTCCCGTATCACGCAGCGCGTGAGCTACCCAGGCACTGCCGCCGCCGGCACAACC
GTTCTTGAATCAGAACCCGAGGGCGACGCTGCCCGCGAGGTCCAGGCGCTGGCCGCTGAAATTAAATCAA
AACTCATTTGAGTTAATGAGGTAAAGAGAAAATGAGCAAAAGCACAAACACGCTAAGTGCCGGCCGTCCG
AGCGCACGCAGCAGCAAGGCTGCAACGTTGGCCAGCCTGGCAGACACGCCAGCCATGAAGCGGGTCAACT
TTCAGTTGCCGGCGGAGGATCACACCAAGCTGAAGATGTACGCGGTACGCCAAGGCAAGACCATTACCGA
GCTGCTATCTGAATACATCGCGCAGCTACCAGAGTAAATGAGCAAATGAATAAATGAGTAGATGAATTTT
AGCGGCTAAAGGAGGCGGCATGGAAAATCAAGAACAACCAGGCACCGACGCCGTGGAATGCCCCATGTGT
GGAGGAACGGGCGGTTGGCCAGGCGTAAGCGGCTGGGTTGTCTGCCGGCCCTGCAATGGCACTGGAACCC
CCAAGCCCGAGGAATCGGCGTGACGGTCGCAAACCATCCGGCCCGGTACAAATCGGCGCGGCGCTGGGTG
ATGACCTGGTGGAGAAGTTGAAGGCCGCGCAGGCCGCCCAGCGGCAACGCATCGAGGCAGAAGCACGCCC
CGGTGAATCGTGGCAAGCGGCCGCTGATCGAATCCGCAAAGAATCCCGGCAACCGCCGGCAGCCGGTGCG
CCGTCGATTAGGAAGCCGCCCAAGGGCGACGAGCAACCAGATTTTTTCGTTCCGATGCTCTATGACGTGG
GCACCCGCGATAGTCGCAGCATCATGGACGTGGCCGTTTTCCGTCTGTCGAAGCGTGACCGACGAGCTGG
CGAGGTGATCCGCTACGAGCTTCCAGACGGGCACGTAGAGGTTTCCGCAGGGCCGGCCGGCATGGCCAGT
GTGTGGGATTACGACCTGGTACTGATGGCGGTTTCCCATCTAACCGAATCCATGAACCGATACCGGGAAG
GGAAGGGAGACAAGCCCGGCCGCGTGTTCCGTCCACACGTTGCGGACGTACTCAAGTTCTGCCGGCGAGC
CGATGGCGGAAAGCAGAAAGACGACCTGGTAGAAACCTGCATTCGGTTAAACACCACGCACGTTGCCATG
CAGCGTACGAAGAAGGCCAAGAACGGCCGCCTGGTGACGGTATCCGAGGGTGAAGCCTTGATTAGCCGCT
ACAAGATCGTAAAGAGCGAAACCGGGCGGCCGGAGTACATCGAGATCGAGCTAGCTGATTGGATGTACCG
CGAGATCACAGAAGGCAAGAACCCGGACGTGCTGACGGTTCACCCCGATTACTTTTTGATCGATCCCGGC
ATCGGCCGTTTTCTCTACCGCCTGGCACGCCGCGCCGCAGGCAAGGCAGAAGCCAGATGGTTGTTCAAGA
CGATCTACGAACGCAGTGGCAGCGCCGGAGAGTTCAAGAAGTTCTGTTTCACCGTGCGCAAGCTGATCGG
GTCAAATGACCTGCCGGAGTACGATTTGAAGGAGGAGGCGGGGCAGGCTGGCCCGATCCTAGTCATGCGC
TACCGCAACCTGATCGAGGGCGAAGCATCCGCCGGTTCCTAATGTACGGAGCAGATGCTAGGGCAAATTG
CCCTAGCAGGGGAAAAAGGTCGAAAAGGTGTCTTTCCTGTGGATAGCACGTACATTGGGAACCCAAAGCC
GTACATTGGGAACCGGAACCCGTACATTGGGAACCCAAAGCCGTACATTGGGAACCGGTCACACATGTAA
GTGACTGATATAAAAGAGAAAAAAGGCGATTTTTCCGCCTAAAACTCTTTAAAACTTATTAAAACTCTTA
AAACCCGCCTGGCCTGTGCATAACTGTCTGGCCAGCGCACAGCCGAAGAGCTGCAAAAAGCGCCTACCCT
TCGGTCGCTGCGCTCCCTACGCCCCGCCGCTTCGCGTCGGCCTATCGCGGCCGCTGGCCGCTCAAAAATG
GCTGGCCTACGGCCAGGCAATCTACCAGGGCGCGGACAAGCCGCGCCGTCGCCACTCGACCGCCGGCGCC
CACATCAAGGCACCCTGCCTCGCGCGTTTCGGTGATGACGGTGAAAACCTCTGACACATGCAGCTCCCGG
AGACGGTCACAGCTTGTCTGTAAGCGGATGCCGGGAGCAGACAAGCCCGTCAGGGCGCGTCAGCGGGTGT
TGGCGGGTGTCGGGGCGCAGCCATGACCCAGTCACGTAGCGATAGCGGAGTGTATACTGGCTTAACTATG
CGGCATCAGAGCAGATTGTACTGAGAGTGCACCATATGCGGTGTGAAATACCGCACAGATGCGTAAGGAG
AAAATACCGCATCAGGCGCTCTTCCGCTTCCTCGCTCACTGACTCGCTGCGCTCGGTCGTTCGGCTGCGG
CGAGCGGTATCAGCTCACTCAAAGGCGGTAATACGGTTATCCACAGAATCAGGGGATAACGCAGGAAAGA
ACATGTGAGCAAAAGGCCAGCAAAAGGCCAGGAACCGTAAAAAGGCCGCGTTGCTGGCGTTTTTCCATAG
GCTCCGCCCCCCTGACGAGCATCACAAAAATCGACGCTCAAGTCAGAGGTGGCGAAACCCGACAGGACTA
TAAAGATACCAGGCGTTTCCCCCTGGAAGCTCCCTCGTGCGCTCTCCTGTTCCGACCCTGCCGCTTACCG
GATACCTGTCCGCCTTTCTCCCTTCGGGAAGCGTGGCGCTTTCTCATAGCTCACGCTGTAGGTATCTCAG
TTCGGTGTAGGTCGTTCGCTCCAAGCTGGGCTGTGTGCACGAACCCCCCGTTCAGCCCGACCGCTGCGCC
TTATCCGGTAACTATCGTCTTGAGTCCAACCCGGTAAGACACGACTTATCGCCACTGGCAGCAGCCACTG
GTAACAGGATTAGCAGAGCGAGGTATGTAGGCGGTGCTACAGAGTTCTTGAAGTGGTGGCCTAACTACGG
CTACACTAGAAGGACAGTATTTGGTATCTGCGCTCTGCTGAAGCCAGTTACCTTCGGAAAAAGAGTTGGT
AGCTCTTGATCCGGCAAACAAACCACCGCTGGTAGCGGTGGTTTTTTTGTTTGCAAGCAGCAGATTACGC
GCAGAAAAAAAGGATCTCAAGAAGATCCTTTGATCTTTTCTACGGGGTCTGACGCTCAGTGGAACGAAAA
CTCACGTTAAGGGATTTTGGTCATGCATGATATATCTCCCAATTTGTGTAGGGCTTATTATGCACGCTTA
AAAATAATAAAAGCAGACTTGACCTGATAGTTTGGCTGTGAGCAATTATGTGCTTAGTGCATCTAATCGC
TTGAGTTAACGCCGGCGAAGCGGCGTCGGCTTGAACGAATTTCTAGCTAGACATTATTTGCCGACTACCT
TGGTGATCTCGCCTTTCACGTAGTGGACAAATTCTTCCAACTGATCTGCGCGCGAGGCCAAGCGATCTTC
TTCTTGTCCAAGATAAGCCTGTCTAGCTTCAAGTATGACGGGCTGATACTGGGCCGGCAGGCGCTCCATT
GCCCAGTCGGCAGCGACATCCTTCGGCGCGATTTTGCCGGTTACTGCGCTGTACCAAATGCGGGACAACG
TAAGCACTACATTTCGCTCATCGCCAGCCCAGTCGGGCGGCGAGTTCCATAGCGTTAAGGTTTCATTTAG
CGCCTCAAATAGATCCTGTTCAGGAACCGGATCAAAGAGTTCCTCCGCCGCTGGACCTACCAAGGCAACG
CTATGTTCTCTTGCTTTTGTCAGCAAGATAGCCAGATCAATGTCGATCGTGGCTGGCTCGAAGATACCTG
CAAGAATGTCATTGCGCTGCCATTCTCCAAATTGCAGTTCGCGCTTAGCTGGATAACGCCACGGAATGAT
GTCGTCGTGCACAACAATGGTGACTTCTACAGCGCGGAGAATCTCGCTCTCTCCAGGGGAAGCCGAAGTT
TCCAAAAGGTCGTTGATCAAAGCTCGCCGCGTTGTTTCATCAAGCCTTACGGTCACCGTAACCAGCAAAT
CAATATCACTGTGTGGCTTCAGGCCGCCATCCACTGCGGAGCCGTACAAATGTACGGCCAGCAACGTCGG
TTCGAGATGGCGCTCGATGACGCCAACTACCTCTGATAGTTGAGTCGATACTTCGGCGATCACCGCTTCC
CCCATGATGTTTAACTTTGTTTTAGGGCGACTGCCCTGCTGCGTAACATCGTTGCTGCTCCATAACATCA
AACATCGACCCACGGCGTAACGCGCTTGCTGCTTGGATGCCCGAGGCATAGACTGTACCCCAAAAAAACA
GTCATAACAAGCCATGAAAACCGCCACTGCGCCGTTACCACCGCTGCGTTCGGTCAAGGTTCTGGACCAG
TTGCGTGAGCGCATACGCTACTTGCATTACAGCTTACGAACCGAACAGGCTTATGTCCACTGGGTTCGTG
CCCGAATTGATCACAGGCAGCAACGCTCTGTCATCGTTACAATCAGCATGCTACCCTCCGCGAGATCATC
CGTGTTTAAAACCCGGCAGCTTAGTTGCCGTTCTTCCGAATAGCATCGGTAACATGAGCAAAGTCTGCCG
CCTTACAACGGCTCTCCCGCTGACGCCGTCCCGGACTGATGGGCTGCCTGTATCGAGTGGTGATTTTGTG
CCGAGCTGCCGGTCGGGGAGCTGTTGGCTGGCTGGTGGCAGGATATATTGTGGTGTAAACAAATTGACGC
TTAGACAACTTAATAACACATTGCGGATCCCTCGGTCACATGTGCATCCTCTCTGGGAGAGCGGAGAATT
AAGGGAGTCACGTTATGACCCCCGCCGATGACGCGGGACAAGCCGTTTTACGTTTGGAACTGACAGAACC
GCAACGTTGAAGGAGCCACTCAGCCGCGGGTTTCTGGAGTTTAATGAGCTAAGCACATACGTCAGAAACC
ATTATTGCGCGTTCAAAAGTCGCCTAAGGTCACTATCAGCTAGCAAATATTTCTTGTCAAAAATGCTCCA
CTGACGTTCCATAAATTCCCCTCGGTATCCAATTAGAGTCTCATATTCACTCTCATACTGTATTTTTACA
ACAATTACCAACAACAACAAACAACAAACAACATTACAATTACTATTTACAATTACAATGAAAAAGCCTG
AACTCACCGCGACGTCTGTCGAGAAGTTTCTGATCGAAAAGTTCGACAGCGTCTCCGACCTGATGCAGCT
CTCGGAGGGCGAAGAATCTCGTGCTTTCAGCTTCGATGTAGGAGGGCGTGGATATGTCCTGCGGGTAAAT
AGCTGCGCCGATGGTTTCTACAAAGATCGTTATGTTTATCGGCACTTTGCATCGGCCGCGCTCCCGATTC
CGGAAGTGCTTGACATTGGGGAATTCAGCGAGAGCCTGACCTATTGCATCTCCCGCCGTGCACAGGGTGT
CACGTTGCAAGACCTGCCTGAAACCGAACTGCCCGCTGTTCTGCAGCCGGTCGCGGAGGCCATGGATGCG
ATCGCTGCGGCCGATCTTAGCCAGACGAGCGGGTTCGGCCCATTCGGACCGCAAGGAATCGGTCAATACA
CTACATGGCGTGATTTCATATGCGCGATTGCTGATCCCCATGTGTATCACTGGCAAACTGTGATGGACGA
CACCGTCAGTGCGTCCGTCGCGCAGGCTCTCGATGAGCTGATGCTTTGGGCCGAGGACTGCCCCGAAGTC
CGGCACCTCGTGCACGCGGATTTCGGCTCCAACAATGTCCTGACGGACAATGGCCGCATAACAGCGGTCA
TTGACTGGAGCGAGGCGATGTTCGGGGATTCCCAATACGAGGTCGCCAACATCTTCTTCTGGAGGCCGTG
GTTGGCTTGTATGGAGCAGCAGACGCGCTACTTCGAGCGGAGGCATCCGGAGCTTGCAGGATCGCCGCGG
CTCCGGGCGTATATGCTCCGCATTGGTCTTGACCAACTCTATCAGAGCTTGGTTGACGGCAATTTCGATG
ATGCAGCTTGGGCGCAGGGTCGATGCGACGCAATCGTCCGATCCGGAGCCGGGACTGTCGGGCGTACACA
AATCGCCCGCAGAAGCGCGGCCGTCTGGACCGATGGCTGTGTAGAAGTACTCGCCGATAGTGGAAACCGA
CGCCCCAGCACTCGTCCGAGGGCAAAGGAATAGGCTTGTCAAGCAGATCGTTCAAACATTTGGCAATAAA
GTTTCTTAAGATTGAATCCTGTTGCCGGTCTTGCGATGATTATCATATAATTTCTGTTGAATTACGTTAA
GCATGTAATAATTAACATGTAATGCATGACGTTATTTATGAGATGGGTTTTTATGATTAGAGTCCCGCAA
TTATACATTTAATACGCGATAGAAAACAAAATATAGCGCGCAAACTAGGATAAATTATCGCGCGCGGTGT
CATCTATGTTACTAGATCGACGCTCCATGGGAATTCGTAAAGCGACTAAATGGAGCAACCTACTGTTTTT
GAAGTTTGGGTTGCCATGTAATCACTTGCAATAAATATATGTACTAATGACTGCATCGGCTTGCGTGTCT
AAATTTGTAGCTTATTGAAAACTTTTTGTGGTTAAAGACGAATCCAGTTAACTAACATAAGTTTAACAAA
ACAAGACCTTTTCCATATATAGACCACCGTTACCAACTTACAAAGAAGCCAAATAAAGTACAACACAACA
CTTGCAAGTTACAAAAAGAGAGGAAAAAAAACATGGTACCATTTGACAACATATAGAAACACACATAAAC
ATTACTTATAACAAAAAGATTCAAACTCGGCTTTTATTATCTCCCCCTGATCAAATTCTAAACACTTTAT
TCCTCATAAACTAACTCCCCGACATTGGAGTTATTGGACTATGACGATGACATCAGTGGGGTAAGCTCAC
TTGTGCCCCAGTTTGCTAGGGAGGTCGCAGTATCTGGCCACAGCCACCTCGTGCTGCTCGACGTAGGTTT
CTTTGTCGGCCTCCTTGATTCTTTCCAGTCTGTGGTCCACATAGTAGACGCCGGGCATCTTGAGGTTCTT
AGCGGGTTTCTTGGATCTGTATGTGGTCTTGAAGTTGCAGATCAGGTGGCCCCCGCCCACGAGCTTCAGG
GCCATGTCGCTTCTGCCTTCCAGGCCGCCGTCAGCGGGGTACAGCATCTCGGTGTTGGCCTCCCAGCCGA
GTGTTTTCTTCTGCATCACAGGGCCGTTGGATGGGAAGTTCACCCCTCTGATCTTGACGTTGTAGATGAG
GCAGCCGTCCTGGAGGCTGGTGTCCTGGGTAGCGGTCAGCACGCCCCCATCTTCGTATGTGGTGACTCTC
TCCCATGTGAAGCCCTCAGGGAAGGACTGCTTAAAGAAGTCGGGGATGCCCTGGGTGTGGTTGATGAAGG
TTCTGCTGCCGTACATGAAGCTGGTAGCCAGGATGTCGAAGGCGAAGGGGAGAGGGCCGCCCTCGACCAC
CTTGATTCTCATGGTCTGGGTGCCCTCGTAGGGCTTGCCTTCGCCCTCGGATGTGCACTTGAAGTGGTGG
TTGTTCACGGTGCCCTCCATGTACAGCTTCATGTGCATGTTCTCCTTAATCAGCTCGCTCATAGTAGTGT
GCTGGCCACCACGAGTACGGTCACGGTCATGTTCCCCACCAGTATGTTGCTGTCCGTAGTACTGAGCTCT
GTCTTTCAGATCCTGAGCTTTGCTTCCCAACTTCATCCTTGCACTGTCCAACTTGTCTGATCCCTGTGGG
TGCTCTCCCGTTGCGTACCTATTCACAATCAATAGGTATCATACCAAGCATTTTACCTATATAGATGATA
TACACAGACACATTCAAGCTAGCTAGGTCAAATTTCGTATTTAGTTAACCAAATGTTCCCTAGAATTTGC
AATTTCTTATTGTTACATTTGTTATTCGACCAAAAAAATTGATCCAAAGCTACTGGCTCAACACATGCAT
GCACATATTGCACAAAATTATGAAGTAAGATGATAAATGTGTGCTTACTTGTAAATCCAAGAGAAAACGG
TTATAGCGGCAATGCCAAACCCTCCAGAGGAAAGAAAACCGGTGATGAGGAGTGCAACTGTGATGAGAGC
CGGGACAAGGATTGGGCTGAAGATAACGAGCAGAGGTGTTGCAACAGTCAAAGCTATGACAGTTCCAACA
AGGGTAAGGCTGGAGAGAACAAGGAGGGAACCACCAGCTGTGACAGCAGTTGCAGCTTTAGCAATCTGCC
TAGACTTGGAGTAGTCAGATCCTCGTCCGGACATCTGGTACTGGTCACGATCTCGGCCCATCATCGGGTA
CTGATCTCTGCCGATGATATCGTGATGGGTTCCTCTAGCTGTATCCGCCATTTTTTTGTTCTTGTTTACT
AGAGAGAATGAGATTTTGAATGAGAGATTGATCAAAAAGATGTGTATATATTTTGGAAGAGGTAGGAGTG
TTTGTTAGATATATTAAGAAAGGAGACGAGAAGTCACGTGTCAATGGAGACATCATGCAATTGTAGGCCA
CGTGTTAATGGCGTCACCATGCAGCCGCTGCATGTGTTAACGAGAGGAGTCTATTCAAAGACACGTTTGT
TTTTTGCCTAGCTCAGAATGTGGCGTTGGCATCGAACCGAAACATAAAACGCAAAACGAACCTTTGGGCT
CGTCAGTATGGGTTTGGGCCTTCAATAGATTCCTTCTATACGGCCCACATATCCACTATTGGCAACAAAA
TTAGAAAAATTTAGGATTTAGTTTTAAAATTTGTTCCGCGACATTCTAGAACTCCGAGCTCGAATTCTAG
TAGCGGTCCTGCTGAGCCTCGACATGTTGTCGCAAAATTCGCCCTGGACCCGCCCAACGATTTGTCGTCA
CTGTCAAGGTTTGACCTGCACTTCATTTGGGGCCCACATACACCAAAAAAATGCTGCATAATTCTCGGGG
CAGCAAGTCGGTTACCCGGCCGCCGTGCTGGACCGGGTTGAATGGTGCCCGTAACTTTCGGTAGAGCGGA
CGGCCAATACTCAACTTCAAGGAATCTCACCCATGCGCGCCGGCGGGGAACCGGAGTTCCCTTCAGTGAG
CGTTATTAGTTCGCCGCTCGGTGTGTCGTAGATACTAGCCCCTGGGGCACTTTTGAAATTTGAATAAGAT
TTATGTAATCAGTCTTTTAGGTTTGACCGGTTCTGCCGCTTTTTTTAAAATTGGATTTGTAATAATAAAA
CGCAATTGTTTGTTATTGTGGCGCTCTATCATAGATGTCGCTATAAACCTATTCAGCACAATATATTGTT
TTCATTTTAATATTGTACATATAAGTAGTAGGGTACAATCAGTAAATTGAACGGAGAATATTATTCATAA
AAATACGATAGTAACGGGTGATATATTCATTAGAATGAACCGAAACCGGCGGTAAGGATCTGAGCTACAC
ATGCTCAGGTTTTTTACAACGTGCACAACAGAATTGAAAGCAAATATCATGCGATCATAGGCTTCTCGCA
TATCTCATTAAAGCAGGACAAGCTCACACCTTCCTCTTCTTCTTGGGGTCAGCCCTGCTGTCTCCACCGA
GCTGAGAGAGGTCGATTCTTGTTTCATAGAGCCCCGTAATTGACTGATGAATCAGTGTGGCGTCCAGGAC
CTCCTTTGTAGAGGTGTACCGCTTTCTGTCTATGGTGGTGTCGAAGTACTTGAAGGCTGCAGGCGCGCCC
AAGTTGGTCAGAGTAAACAAGTGGATAATGTTTTCTGCCTGCTCCCTGATGGGCTTATCCCTGTGCTTAT
TGTAAGCAGAAAGCACCTTATCGAGGTTAGCGTCGGCGAGGATCACTCTTTTGGAGAATTCGCTTATTTG
CTCGATGATCTCATCAAGGTAGTGTTTGTGTTGTTCCACGAACAGCTGCTTCTGCTCATTATCTTCGGGA
GATCCTTTGAGCTTTTCATAGTGGCTGGCCAGATACAAGAAATTAACGTATTTAGAGGGCAGTGCCAGCT
CGTTACCTTTCTGCAGCTCGCCCGCACTAGCGAGCATTCGTTTCCGGCCGTTTTCAAGCTCAAAGAGAGA
GTACTTGGGAAGCTTAATGATGAGGTCTTTTTTGACCTCTTTATATCCTTTCGCCTCGAGAAAGTCGATG
GGGTTTTTTTCGAAGCTTGATCGCTCCATGATTGTGATGCCCAGCAGTTCCTTGACGCTTTTGAGTTTTT
TAGACTTCCCTTTCTCCACTTTGGCCACAACCAGTACACTGTAAGCGACTGTAGGAGAATCGAATCCGCC
GTATTTCTTGGGGTCCCAATCTTTTTTGCGTGCGATCAGCTTGTCGCTGTTCCTTTTCGGGAGGATACTT
TCCTTGGAGAAGCCTCCGGTCTGTACTTCGGTCTTTTTAACGATGTTCACCTGCGGCATGGACAGGACCT
TCCGGACTGTCGCGAAATCCCTACCCTTGTCCCACACGATTTCTCCTGTTTCTCCGTTTGTTTCGATAAG
TGGTCGCTTCCGAATCTCTCCATTGGCCAGTGTAATCTCGGTCTTGAAAAAATTCATAATATTGCTGTAA
AAGAAGTACTTAGCGGTGGCCTTGCCTATTTCCTGCTCAGACTTTGCGATCATTTTCCTAACATCGTACA
CTTTATAGTCTCCGTAAACAAATTCAGATTCAAGCTTGGGATATTTTTTGATAAGTGCAGTGCCTACCAC
TGCATTCAGGTAGGCATCATGCGCATGGTGGTAATTGTTGATCTCTCTCACCTTATAAAACTGAAAGTCC
TTTCTGAAATCTGAAACCAGCTTAGACTTCAGAGTAATAACTTTCACCTCTCGAATCAGTTTGTCATTTT
CATCGTACTTGGTGTTCATGCGTGAATCGAGAATTTGGGCCACGTGCTTGGTGATCTGGCGTGTCTCAAC
AAGCTGCCTTTTGATGAAGCCGGCTTTATCCAACTCAGACAGGCCACCTCGTTCAGCCTTAGTCAGATTA
TCGAACTTCCGTTGTGTGATCAGTTTGGCGTTCAGCAGCTGCCGCCAATAATTTTTCATTTTCTTGACAA
CTTCTTCTGAGGGGACGTTATCACTCTTCCCTCTATTTTTATCGGATCTTGTCAACACTTTATTATCAAT
AGAATCATCTTTGAGAAAAGACTGGGGCACGATATGATCCACGTCGTAGTCGGAGAGCCGATTGATGTCC
AGTTCCTGATCCACGTACATGTCCCTGCCGTTCTGCAGGTAGTACAGGTAGAGCTTCTCATTCTGAAGCT
GGGTGTTTTCAACTGGGTGTTCCTTAAGGATTTGGGACCCCAGTTCTTTTATACCCTCTTCAATCCTCTT
CATCCTTTCCCTACTGTTCTTCTGTCCCTTCTGGGTAGTTTGGTTCTCTCGGGCCATCTCGATAACGATA
TTCTCGGGCTTATGCCTTCCCATTACTTTGACGAGTTCATCCACGACCTTAACGGTCTGCAGTATTCCCT
TTTTGATAGCTGGGCTACCTGCAAGATTAGCGATGTGCTCGTGGAGACTGTCCCCCTGGCCAGAAACTTG
TGCTTTCTGGATGTCCTCCTTAAAGGTGAGAGAGTCATCATGGATCAACTGCATGAAGTTCCGGTTGGCA
AATCCATCGGACTTAAGAAAATCCAGGATTGTCTTTCCACTCTGCTTGTCTCGGATCCCATTGATCAGTT
TTCTTGACAGCCGCCCCCATCCTGTATATCGGCGCCTCTTGAGCTGTTTCATGACTTTGTCGTCGAAGAG
ATGAGCGTAAGTTTTCAAGCGTTCTTCAATCATCTCCCTATCTTCAAACAACGTAAGGGTGAGGACAATG
TCCTCAAGAATGTCCTCGTTCTCCTCATTGTCCAGGAAGTCCTTGTCTTTAATGATTTTCAGGAGATCGT
GATACGTTCCCAGGGATGCGTTGAAGCGATCCTCCACTCCGCTGATTTCAACAGAGTCGAAACATTCAAT
CTTTTTGAAATAATCTTCTTTGAGCTGTTTCACGGTAACTTTCCGGTTCGTCTTGAAGAGGAGGTCCACG
ATAGCTTTCTTCTGCTCTCCAGACAGGAATGCTGGCTTTCTCATCCCTTCTGTGACGTATTTGACCTTGG
TGAGCTCGTTATAAACTGTGAAGTACTCGTACAGCAGAGAGTGTTTAGGAAGCACCTTTTCGTTAGGCAG
ATTTTTATCAAAGTTAGTCATCCTTTCGATGAAGGACTGGGCAGAGGCCCCCTTATCCACGACTTCCTCG
AAGTTCCAGGGAGTGATAGTCTCTTCTGATTTGCGAGTCATCCACGCGAATCTGGAATTTCCCCGGGCGA
GGGGGCCTACATAGTAGGGTATCCGAAATGTGAGGATTTTCTCAATCTTTTCCCTGTTATCTTTCAAAAA
GGGGTAGAAATCCTCTTGCCGCCTGAGGATAGCGTGCAGTTCGCCCAGGTGAATCTGGTGGGGGATGCTT
CCATTGTCGAAAGTGCGCTGTTTGCGCAACAGATCTTCTCTGTTAAGCTTTACCAGCAGCTCCTCGGTGC
CGTCCATTTTTTCCAAGATGGGCTTAATAAATTTGTAAAATTCCTCCTGGCTTGCTCCGCCGTCAATGTA
TCCGGCGTAGCCATTTTTAGACTGATCGAAGAAAATTTCCTTGTACTTCTCAGGCAGTTGCTGTCTGACA
AGGGCCTTCAGCAAAGTCAAGTCTTGGTGGTGCTCATCATAGCGCTTGATCATACTAGCGCTCAGCGGAG
CTTTGGTGATCTCCGTGTTCACTCGCAGAATATCACTCAGCAGAATGGCGTCTGACAGGTTCTTTGCCGC
CAAAAAAAGGTCTGCGTACTGGTCGCCGATCTGGGCCAGCAGATTGTCGAGATCATCATCGTAGGTGTCT
TTGCTCAGTTGAAGCTTGGCATCTTCGGCCAGGTCGAAGTTAGATTTAAAGTTGGGGGTCAGCCCGAGTG
ACAGGGCGATAAGATTACCAAACAGGCCGTTCTTCTTCTCCCCAGGGAGCTGTGCGATGAGGTTTTCGAG
CCGCCGGGATTTGGACAGCCTAGCGCTCAGGATTGCTTTGGCGTCAACTCCGGATGCGTTGATCGGGTTC
TCTTCGAAAAGCTGATTGTAAGTCTGAACCAGTTGGATAAAGAGTTTGTCGACATCGCTGTTGTCTGGGT
TCAGGTCCCCCTCGATGAGGAAGTGTCCCCGAAATTTGATCATATGCGCCAGCGCGAGATAGATCAACCG
CAAGTCAGCCTTATCAGTACTGTCTACAAGCTTCTTCCTCAGATGATATATGGTTGGGTACTTTTCATGG
TACGCCACCTCGTCCACGATATTGCCAAAGATTGGGTGGCGCTCGTGCTTTTTATCCTCCTCCACCAAAA
AGGACTCCTCCAGCCTATGGAAGAAAGAGTCATCCACCTTAGCCATCTCATTACTAAAGATCTCCTGCAG
GTAGCAGATCCGATTCTTTCTGCGGGTATATCTGCGCCGTGCTGTTCTTTTGAGCCGCGTGGCTTCGGCC
GTCTCCCCGGAGTCGAACAGGAGGGCGCCAATGAGGTTCTTCTTTATGCTGTGGCGATCGGTATTGCCCA
GAACTTTGAATTTTTTGCTCGGCACCTTGTACTCGTCCGTAATGACGGCCCAGCCGACGCTGTTTGTGCC
GATATCGAGCCCAATGGAGTACTTCTTGTCCATTATTCTTTCTTTTTGGGGTTTTTGTTTTGTTTTGTTT
TGTTTTGCGATGATTGAGTTACGAGAGTTCTGTTTTTATATTGTGGTTTTGGATGGATTCGAAGCTTAGT
GGTGATTTAAGAGTAATTAAAAAGTTGGATTAGTGGGAGGAATGGGAAAGGATTGACGGTAAATAGTCAC
TTAATCATGAAACGTTAAAGCATTTGACTGTAGAAACGTATTTAGTATATATTGGCATGTTGAATCAGTA
GCGCTCCTATTGGAGACGAAGGTTTAACGTCGTGTTACAGAAAGTGAACCAATGCTTTTGTAATAAACTC
ATTGAACTTTATGCTATATACTGTATATGGTTTTTACTACTCATTGAACTTTATGCTATGTTTTCTTTAA
ACTCCTTGTATAAATATATTTCTTAGGAATTACTTTTAAATTATGTACAAAGACATGTATTACAGAAAAA
TTTCATGTTGTAATCTAAATAAGATGCTATAGTGTTGTCGATGTGTCATGTGTGTCACTATCCATCATTA
AACATGTGGTAAAATTACAGTCTATAACCATCATCTAGATCAGATATATCTTTTTAAGAATTTAAACTTA
TGGTCAAATTTTCACAATCTCGAATACAAATATACAAGAATGTATATTCTCAAGTCTCCTAGTTTCTCTG
TTATTTGCATCTTTTGTGACTTACAAACTATGATAACTTTTATAAAATAGATATAATTAGCTATCTTCTT
GGACAAGTTACCTCTCTTAGGTTGTTTCTGTTGTTTACTATGCTCTGATTCTTAACAAAAAATGGTTTAT
TTTGTTCTGATAATGGTTTTAAGCTATTCCAGCTCAGTGGATCTCTGTCCTTGTATAAACGCAATGATAA
ACCAAACGCAAATGCTTTTATTCCAAACTCAAAATCAGTGAACAGACATTTTCTCACCATACATTCATAG
AAAGCTATATATTATAACCATTCTCCAAGCTTGAATTCTTGCAGAGACCGAGACGTTGATCGGCACGTAA
GAGGTTCCAACTTTCACCATAATGAAATAAGATCACTACCGGGCGTATTTTTTGAGTTATCGAGATTTTC
AGGAGCTAAGGAAGCTAAAATGGAGAAAAAAATCACTGGATATACCACCGTTGATATATCCCAATGGCAT
CGTAAAGAACATTTTGAGGCATTTCAGTCAGTTGCTCAATGTACCTATAACCAGACCGTTCAGCTGGATA
TTACGGCCTTTTTAAAGACCGTAAAGAAAAATAAGCACAAGTTTTATCCGGCCTTTATTCACATTCTTGC
CCGCCTGATGAATGCTCATCCGGAATTCCGTATGGCAATGAAAGACGGTGAGCTGGTGATATGGGATAGT
GTTCACCCTTGTTACACCGTTTTCCATGAGCAAACTGAAACGTTTTCATCGCTCTGGAGTGAATACCACG
ACGATTTCCGGCAGTTTCTACACATATATTCGCAAGATGTGGCGTGTTACGGTGAAAACCTGGCCTATTT
CCCTAAAGGGTTTATTGAGAATATGTTTTTCGTCTCAGCCAATCCCTGGGTGAGTTTCACCAGTTTTGAT
TTAAACGTGGCCAATATGGACAACTTCTTCGCCCCCGTTTTCACCATGGGCAAATATTATACGCAAGGCG
ACAAGGTGCTGATGCCGCTGGCGATTCAGGTTCATCATGCCGTCTGTGATGGCTTCCATGTCGGCAGAAT
GCTTAATGAATTACAACAGTACTGCGATGAGTGGCAGGGCGGGGCGTAATCGCGTGGATCCGGCTTACTA
AAAGCCAGATAACAGTATGCGTATTTGCGCGCTGATTTTTGCGGTATAAGAATATATACTGATATGTATA
CCCGAAGTATGTCAAAAAGAGGTATGCTATGAAGCAGCGTATTACAGTGACAGTTGACAGCGACAGCTAT
CAGTTGCTCAAGGCATATATGATGTCAATATCTCCGGTCTGGTAAGCACAACCATGCAGAATGAAGCCCG
TCGTCTGCGTGCCGAACGCTGGAAAGCGGAAAATCAGGAAGGGATGGCTGAGGTCGCCCGGTTTATTGAA
ATGAACGGCTCTTTTGCTGACGAGAACAGGGGCTGGTGAAATGCAGTTTAAGGTTTACACCTATAAAAGA
GAGAGCCGTTATCGTCTGTTTGTGGATGTACAGAGTGATATTATTGACACGCCCGGGCGACGGATGGTGA
TCCCCCTGGCCAGTGCACGTCTGCTGTCAGATAAAGTCTCCCGTGAACTTTACCCGGTGGTGCATATCGG
GGATGAAAGCTGGCGCATGATGACCACCGATATGGCCAGTGTGCCGGTTTCCGTTATCGGGGAAGAAGTG
GCTGATCTCAGCCACCGCGAAAATGACATCAAAAACGCCATTAACCTGATGTTCTGGGGAATATAAATGT
CAGGCTCCCTTATACACAGCCAGTCGGTCTCAGCTTCTGCAGGCATGCGACGTCGAGCTTAGCTTGAGCT
TGGATCAGATTGTCGTTTCCCGCCTTCAGTTTAAACTATCAGTGTTTGACAGGATATATTGGCGGGTAAA
CCTAAGAGAAAAGAGCGTTTATTAGAATAATCGGATATTTAAAAGGGCGTGAAAAGGTTTATCCGTTCGT
CCATTTGTATGTGCATGCCAACCACAGGGTTCCCCTCGGGATCAAAGTACTTTAAAGTACTTTAAAGTAC
TTTAAAGTACTTTGATCCAACCCCTCCGCTGCTATAGTGCAGTCGGCTTCTGACGTTCAGTGCAGCCGTG
TTCTGAAAACGACATGTCGCACAAGTCCTAAGTTACGCGACAGGCTGCCGCCCTGCCCTT
