>Addgene plasmid #79458 | pDGE168 | addgene partial sequence | sequence record 154379 | NOS-F 5'-GCGTTCAAAAGTCGCCTAAG-3'
AATATTTCTTGTCAAAAATGCTCCACTGACGTTCCATAAATTCCCCTCGGTATCCAATTAGAGTCTCATA
TTCACTCTCATACTGTATTTTTACAACAATTACCAACAACAACAAACAACAAACAACATTACAATTACTA
TTTACAATTACAATGAAAAAGCCTGAACTCACCGCGACGTCTGTCGAGAAGTTTCTGATCGAAAAGTTCG
ACAGCGTCTCCGACCTGATGCAGCTCTCGGAGGGCGAAGAATCTCGTGCTTTCAGCTTCGATGTAGGAGG
GCGTGGATATGTCCTGCGGGTAAATAGCTGCGCCGATGGTTTCTACAAAGATCGTTATGTTTATCGGCAC
TTTGCATCGGCCGCGCTCCCGATTCCGGAAGTGCTTGACATTGGGGAATTCAGCGAGAGCCTGACCTATT
GCATCTCCCGCCGTGCACAGGGTGTCACGTTGCAAGACCTGCCTGAAACCGAACTGCCCGCTGTTCTGCA
GCCGGTCGCGGAGGCCATGGATGCGATCGCTGCGGCCGATCTTAGCCAGACGAGCGGGTTCGGCCCATTC
GGACCGCAAGGAATCGGTCAATACACTACATGGCGTGATTTCATATGCGCGATTGCTGATCCCCATGTGT
ATCACTGGCAAACTGTGATGGACGACACCGTCAGTGCGTCCGTCGCGCAGGCTCTCGATGAGCTGATGCT
TTGGGCCGAGGACTGCCCCGAAGTCCGGCACCTCGTGCACGCGGATTTCGGCTCCAACAATGTCCTGACG
GACAATGGCCGCATAACAGCGGTCATTGACTGGAGCGAGGCGATGTTCGGGGATTCCCAATACGAGGTCG
CCAACATCTTCTTCTGGAGGCCGTGGTTGGCTTGTATGGAGCAGCAGACGCGCTACTTCGAGCGGAGGCA
TCCGGAGCTTGCAGGATCGCCGCGGCTCCGGGCGTATATGCTCCGCATTGGTCTTGACCAACTCTATCAG
AGCTTGGTTGACGGCAAT
