>Addgene plasmid #79458 | pDGE168 | addgene partial sequence | sequence record 154380 | CAT-R 5'-GCAACTGACTGAAATGCCTC-3'
TTGGGATATATCAACGGTGGTATATCCAGTGATTTTTTTCTCCATTTTAGCTTCCTTAGCTCCTGAAAAT
CTCGATAACTCAAAAAATACGCCCGGTAGTGATCTTATTTCATTATGGTGAAAGTTGGAACCTCTTACGT
GCCGATCAACGTCTCGGTCTCTGCAAGAATTCAAGCTTGGAGAATGGTTATAATATATAGCTTTCTATGA
ATGTATGGTGAGAAAATGTCTGTTCACTGATTTTGAGTTTGGAATAAAAGCATTTGCGTTTGGTTTATCA
TTGCGTTTATACAAGGACAGAGATCCACTGAGCTGGAATAGCTTAAAACCATTATCAGAACAAAATAAAC
CATTTTTTGTTAAGAATCAGAGCATAGTAAACAACAGAAACAACCTAAGAGAGGTAACTTGTCCAAGAAG
ATAGCTAATTATATCTATTTTATAAAAGTTATCATAGTTTGTAAGTCACAAAAGATGCAAATAACAGAGA
AACTAGGAGACTTGAGAATATACATTCTTGTATATTTGTATTCGAGATTGTGAAAATTTGACCATAAGTT
TAAATTCTTAAAAAGATATATCTGATCTAGATGATGGTTATAGACTGTAATTTTACCACATGTTTAATGA
TGGATAGTGACACACATGACACATCGACAACACTATAGCATCTTATTTAGATTACAACATGAAATTTTTC
TGTAATACATGTCTTTGTACATAATTTAAAAGTAATTCCTAAGAAATATATTTATACAAGGAGTTTAAAG
AAAACATAGCATAAAGTTCAATGAGTAGTAAAAACCATATACAGTATATAGCATAAAGTTCAATGAGTTT
ATTACAAAAGCATTGGTTCACTTTCTGTAACACGACGTTAAACCTTCGTCTCCAATAGGAGCGCTACTGA
TTCAACATGCCAATATATACTAAATACGTTTCTACAGTCAAATGCTTTAACGTTTCATGATTAAGTGACT
ATTTACCGTCAATCCTTTCCCATTCCTCCCACTAATCCAACTTTTT
